>Addgene plasmid #30512 | pENTR macroH2A1.2-C | depositor full sequence | sequence record 36606 | pENTR macroH2A1.2-C sequence 3696 bps
AAGGGTGGGCGCGCCGACCCAGCTTTCTTGTACAAAGTTGGCATTATAAGAAAGCATTGCTTATCAATTT
GTTGCAACGAACAGGTCACTATCAGTCAAAATAAAATCATTATTTGCCATCCAGCTGATATCCCCTATAG
TGAGTCGTATTACATGGTCATAGCTGTTTCCTGGCAGCTCTGGCCCGTGTCTCAAAATCTCTGATGTTAC
ATTGCACAAGATAAAAATATATCATCATGAACAATAAAACTGTCTGCTTACATAAACAGTAATACAAGGG
GTGTTATGAGCCATATTCAACGGGAAACGTCGAGGCCGCGATTAAATTCCAACATGGATGCTGATTTATA
TGGGTATAAATGGGCTCGCGATAATGTCGGGCAATCAGGTGCGACAATCTATCGCTTGTATGGGAAGCCC
GATGCGCCAGAGTTGTTTCTGAAACATGGCAAAGGTAGCGTTGCCAATGATGTTACAGATGAGATGGTCA
GACTAAACTGGCTGACGGAATTTATGCCTCTTCCGACCATCAAGCATTTTATCCGTACTCCTGATGATGC
ATGGTTACTCACCACTGCGATCCCCGGAAAAACAGCATTCCAGGTATTAGAAGAATATCCTGATTCAGGT
GAAAATATTGTTGATGCGCTGGCAGTGTTCCTGCGCCGGTTGCATTCGATTCCTGTTTGTAATTGTCCTT
TTAACAGCGATCGCGTATTTCGTCTCGCTCAGGCGCAATCACGAATGAATAACGGTTTGGTTGATGCGAG
TGATTTTGATGACGAGCGTAATGGCTGGCCTGTTGAACAAGTCTGGAAAGAAATGCATAAACTTTTGCCA
TTCTCACCGGATTCAGTCGTCACTCATGGTGATTTCTCACTTGATAACCTTATTTTTGACGAGGGGAAAT
TAATAGGTTGTATTGATGTTGGACGAGTCGGAATCGCAGACCGATACCAGGATCTTGCCATCCTATGGAA
CTGCCTCGGTGAGTTTTCTCCTTCATTACAGAAACGGCTTTTTCAAAAATATGGTATTGATAATCCTGAT
ATGAATAAATTGCAGTTTCATTTGATGCTCGATGAGTTTTTCTAATCAGAATTGGTTAATTGGTTGTAAC
ACTGGCAGAGCATTACGCTGACTTGACGGGACGGCGCAAGCTCATGACCAAAATCCCTTAACGTGAGTTA
CGCGTCGTTCCACTGAGCGTCAGACCCCGTAGAAAAGATCAAAGGATCTTCTTGAGATCCTTTTTTTCTG
CGCGTAATCTGCTGCTTGCAAACAAAAAAACCACCGCTACCAGCGGTGGTTTGTTTGCCGGATCAAGAGC
TACCAACTCTTTTTCCGAAGGTAACTGGCTTCAGCAGAGCGCAGATACCAAATACTGTCCTTCTAGTGTA
GCCGTAGTTAGGCCACCACTTCAAGAACTCTGTAGCACCGCCTACATACCTCGCTCTGCTAATCCTGTTA
CCAGTGGCTGCTGCCAGTGGCGATAAGTCGTGTCTTACCGGGTTGGACTCAAGACGATAGTTACCGGATA
AGGCGCAGCGGTCGGGCTGAACGGGGGGTTCGTGCACACAGCCCAGCTTGGAGCGAACGACCTACACCGA
ACTGAGATACCTACAGCGTGAGCATTGAGAAAGCGCCACGCTTCCCGAAGGGAGAAAGGCGGACAGGTAT
CCGGTAAGCGGCAGGGTCGGAACAGGAGAGCGCACGAGGGAGCTTCCAGGGGGAAACGCCTGGTATCTTT
ATAGTCCTGTCGGGTTTCGCCACCTCTGACTTGAGCGTCGATTTTTGTGATGCTCGTCAGGGGGGCGGAG
CCTATGGAAAAACGCCAGCAACGCGGCCTTTTTACGGTTCCTGGCCTTTTGCTGGCCTTTTGCTCACATG
TTCTTTCCTGCGTTATCCCCTGATTCTGTGGATAACCGTATTACCGCCTTTGAGTGAGCTGATACCGCTC
GCCGCAGCCGAACGACCGAGCGCAGCGAGTCAGTGAGCGAGGAAGCGGAAGAGCGCCCAATACGCAAACC
GCCTCTCCCCGCGCGTTGGCCGATTCATTAATGCAGCTGGCACGACAGGTTTCCCGACTGGAAAGCGGGC
AGTGAGCGCAACGCAATTAATACGCGTACCGCTAGCCAGGAAGAGTTTGTAGAAACGCAAAAAGGCCATC
CGTCAGGATGGCCTTCTGCTTAGTTTGATGCCTGGCAGTTTATGGCGGGCGTCCTGCCCGCCACCCTCCG
GGCCGTTGCTTCACAACGTTCAAATCCGCTCCCGGCGGATTTGTCCTACTCAGGAGAGCGTTCACCGACA
AACAACAGATAAAACGAAAGGCCCAGTCTTCCGACTGAGCCTTTCGTTTTATTTGATGCCTGGCAGTTCC
CTACTCTCGCGTTAACGCTAGCATGGATGTTTTCCCAGTCACGACGTTGTAAAACGACGGCCAGTCTTAA
GCTCGGGCCCCAAATAATGATTTTATTTTGACTGATAGTGACCTGTTCGTTGCAACAAATTGATGAGCAA
TGCTTTTTTATAATGCCAACTTTGTACAAAAAAGCAGGCTCCGCGGCCGCCCCCTTCACCATGTCGAGCC
GCGGCGGGAAGAAGAAATCCACCAAGACCTCCCGGTCAGCCAAGGCCGGAGTCATCTTCCCTGTGGGACG
CATGCTTCGGTACATCAAGAAAGGCCACCCTAAGTATAGGATCGGAGTGGGGGCACCTGTGTACATGGCT
GCTGTCCTGGAGTACCTGACTGCTGAGATCCTGGAGCTGGCTGGCAATGCAGCAAGAGACAACAAGAAGG
GACGGGTCACACCCCGGCACATCCTGTTAGCTGTGGCCAATGATGAAGAGCTAAACCAGCTGCTAAAGGG
TGTCACCATAGCCAGCGGGGGCGTGTTGCCGAATATCCATCCTGAGTTGCTAGCGAAGAAGCGAGGATCC
AAGGGAAAATTGGAAGCCATCATCACGCCTCCGCCGGCCAAAAAGGCCAAGTCTCCATCCCAGAAGAAGC
CAGTGGCTAAGAAGACAGGAGGCAAGAAAGGGGCCCGGAAGTCTAAGAAGAAGCAGGGAGAAGTGAGCAA
GGCGGCCAGCGCAGACAGTACGACGGAGGGCACGCCTACAGACGGCTTCACTGTCCTCTCCACCAAGAGC
CTCTTCCTCGGCCAGAAGCTGAACCTTATTCACAGTGAAATCAGTAATTTAGCCGGCTTTGAGGTGGAGG
CCATAATCAATCCTACCAATGCTGACATTGACCTTAAAGATGACCTAGGAAACACACTGGAGAAGAAGGG
CGGCAAGGAGTTTGTAGAAGCTGTTCTGGAACTCCGGAAAAAGAACGGGCCCTTGGAGGTAGCTGGAGCT
GCTATTAGTGCAGGCCATGGCCTGCCTGCCAAGTTTGTGATCCACTGTAATAGTCCTGTCTGGGGTGCAG
ACAAATGTGAAGAACTTCTAGAAAAGACGGTGAAAAACTGCTTGGCTCTAGCTGATGACAGAAAGCTGAA
ATCCATCGCCTTCCCATCCATTGGCAGCGGCAGGAACGGGTTCCCGAAGCAGACAGCGGCCCAGCTCATT
CTGAAGGCCATCTCCAGCTACTTTGTCTCCACGATGTCCTCCTCCATCAAAACTGTGTACTTCATGCTTT
TTGACAGTGAGAGCATAGGTATCTATGTGCAGGAAATGGCCAAGCTGGACGCCAAC
Features (pLannotate 1.2.2; 10 found; start..end, strand, type, name):
     17..116     -  protein_bind   attL2: mutant version of attL; recombination site for the Gateway® LR reaction LR Clonase™
    134..152     -  promoter       T7 promoter: promoter for bacteriophage T7 RNA polymerase
    286..1095    +  CDS            KanR: aminoglycoside phosphotransferase; aph(3')-Ia; confers resistance to kanamycin in bacteria or G418 (Geneticin®) in eukaryotes
   1242..1830    +  rep_origin     ori: high-copy-number ColE1/pMB1/pBR322/pUC origin of replication
   2013..2105    +  CDS            lacI (fragment): lac repressor; lacI; The lac repressor binds to the lac operator to inhibit transcription in E. coli. This inhibition can be relieved by adding lactose or isopropyl-β-D-thiogalactopyranoside (IPTG).
   2160..2187    -  terminator     rrnB T2 terminator: transcription terminator T2 from the E. coli rrnB gene
   2319..2362    +  terminator     rrnB T1 terminator: Escherichia coli rrnB; transcription terminator T1 from the E. coli rrnB gene
   2409..2445    -  CDS            lacZα (fragment): LacZα fragment of β-galactosidase; lacZ fragment
   2461..2560    +  protein_bind   attL1: mutant version of attL; recombination site for the Gateway® LR reaction LR Clonase™
   2581..3696    +  CDS            Macroh2a1: H2AY_MOUSE - Also known as H2afy From Mus musculus (Mouse).
