[The description below was written by a language model from this plasmid's Addgene catalogue record and pLannotate feature annotations shown in this document.]
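Description:
pENTR macroH2A1.2-C is a Gateway entry clone built on the Invitrogen pENTR/D-TOPO backbone (the catalogue labels the vector type as "Gateway - donor vector", but the presence of attL sites marks it functionally as an entry clone). It carries the mouse Macroh2a1 coding sequence for the macroH2A1.2 histone variant. The plasmid is a small bacterial cloning vector of about 3.7 kb, maintained in E. coli at high copy number through a ColE1/pUC-type origin and selected with kanamycin via the aph(3')-Ia resistance gene.

The roughly 1.1 kb insert begins at its native ATG and deliberately lacks a stop codon, which is what the "-C" in the name reflects. After transfer into a suitable destination vector, the open reading frame can read through into a C-terminal tag or fusion partner. The coding sequence sits between attL1 and attL2, the recombination sites used by LR Clonase to move an insert directionally into attR-containing destination vectors. The feature map is circular, so the gene annotated at the end of the record is followed by attL2 at the start. Upstream of attL1, rrnB T1 and T2 terminators shield the insert from read-through transcription from the backbone. A T7 promoter lies beyond attL2, pointing back toward the insert. No eukaryotic promoter is present, so expression depends on the destination vector chosen. The short lacI and lacZα annotations are fragmentary backbone remnants rather than functional genes.

The associated publication concerns macroH2A conferring resistance to nuclear reprogramming, which suggests the clone served as a source for tagged macroH2A1.2 expression constructs in that work. The record does not name the destination vectors used.
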