Addgene plasmid #30512: pENTR macroH2A1.2-C
Depositing lab: John Gurdon. Depositing organization: Wellcome Trust/Cancer Research UK Institute. Publication: Histone variant macroH2A confers resistance to nuclear reprogramming. Pasque V, Gillich A, Garrett N, Gurdon JB. EMBO J. 2011 May 6;30(12):2373-87. doi: 10.1038/emboj.2011.144. PubMed 21552206.
Backbone
  Vector backbone: pENTR D TOPO
  Backbone manufacturer: Invitrogen
  Backbone size w/o insert (bp): 2580
  Modifications to backbone: none
  Vector type: Gateway - donor vector
Growth in bacteria
  Bacterial resistance: Kanamycin, 50 μg/mL
  Growth temperature: 37°C
  Growth strain: Top10
  Copy number: High Copy
Gene/Insert
  Gene/Insert name: macroH2A1.2-C (alt name: macroH2A1.2 isoform 1 ATG NO STOP)
  Species: M. musculus (mouse)
  Insert size (bp): 1119
  Mutation: NO STOP
  GenBank ID: CCDS26557.1
  Entrez Gene: Macroh2a1 (a.k.a. H2AF12M, H2afy, mH2a1)
  Cloning method: Gateway Cloning
  Sequencing primers: 5′ M13 F; 3′ M13 R
Terms and licenses: Academic/Nonprofit Terms; Industry Terms: Not Available to Industry
How to cite: pENTR macroH2A1.2-C was a gift from John Gurdon (Addgene plasmid # 30512 ; http://n2t.net/addgene:30512 ; RRID:Addgene_30512)
