>Addgene plasmid #30512 | pENTR macroH2A1.2-C | addgene partial sequence | sequence record 48109 | Kan-R 5'-ATCGCGAGCCCATTTATACC-3'
ACGTTTCCCGTTGAATATGGCTCATAACACCCCTTGTATTACTGTTTATGTAAGCAGACAGTTTTATTGT
TCATGATGATATATTTTTATCTTGTGCAATGTAACATCAGAGATTTTGAGACACGGGCCAGAGCTGCCAG
GAAACAGCTATGACCATGTAATACGACTCACTATAGGGGATATCAGCTGGATGGCAAATAATGATTTTAT
TTTGACTGATAGTGACCTGTTCGTTGCAACAAATTGATAAGCAATGCTTTCTTATAATGCCAACTTTGTA
CAAGAAAGCTGGGTCGGCGCGCCCACCCTTGTTGGCGTCCAGCTTGGCCATTTCCTGCACATAGATACCT
ATGCTCTCACTGTCAAAAAGCATGAAGTACACAGTTTTGATGGAGGAGGACATCGTGGAGACAAAGTAGC
TGGAGATGGCCTTCAGAATGAGCTGGGCCGCTGTCTGCTTCGGGAACCCGTTCCTGCCGCTGCCAATGGA
TGGGAAGGCGATGGATTTCAGCTTTCTGTCATCAGCTAGAGCCAAGCAGTTTTTCACCGTCTTTTCTAGA
AGTTCTTCACATTTGTCTGCACCCCAGACAGGACTATTACAGTGGATCACAAACTTGGCAGGCAGGCCAT
GGCCTGCACTAATAGCAGCTCCAGCTACCTCCAAGGGCCCGTTCTTTTTCCGGAGTTCCAGAACAGCTTC
TACAAACTCCTTGCCGCCCTTCTTCTCCAGTGTGTTTCCTAGGTCATCTTTA
